Addgene plasmid #186900: InterCatch-GFP
Purpose: Cell-free expression of transmembrane protein TfR-sfGFP-SpyCatcher-sfCherry1-10
Depositing lab: Taekjip Ha & Allen Liu. Depositing organization: University of Michigan. Publication: Engineering Functional Membrane-Membrane Interfaces by InterSpy. Moghimianavval H, Patel C, Mohapatra S, Hwang SW, Kayikcioglu T, Bashirzadeh Y, Liu AP, Ha T. Small. 2022 May 26:e2202104. doi: 10.1002/smll.202202104. PubMed 35618485.
Backbone
  Vector backbone: pT7-CFE1
  Vector type: Synthetic Biology
Growth in bacteria
  Bacterial resistance: Ampicillin, 100 μg/mL
  Growth temperature: 37°C
  Growth strain: DH5alpha
  Copy number: High Copy
Gene/Insert
  Gene/Insert name: TfR-sfGFP-SpyCatcher003-sfCherry1-10
  Species: Synthetic
  Cloning method: Gibson Cloning
Terms and licenses: Academic/Nonprofit Terms; Industry Terms: Not Available to Industry
Depositor comments: Please visit https://www.biorxiv.org/content/10.1101/2022.04.04.487023v1 for bioRxiv preprint.
How to cite: InterCatch-GFP was a gift from Taekjip Ha & Allen Liu (Addgene plasmid # 186900 ; http://n2t.net/addgene:186900 ; RRID:Addgene_186900)
