[The description below was written by a language model from this plasmid's Addgene catalogue record and pLannotate feature annotations shown in this document.]
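Description:
InterCatch-GFP is a 5,577 nt cell-free expression plasmid built on the pT7-CFE1 backbone, catalogued as a synthetic biology vector. It is propagated in E. coli as a high-copy plasmid through a ColE1/pUC-type origin and selected with ampicillin via the β-lactamase gene and its own promoter. The backbone also carries an f1 phage origin, along with short remnants of rop, the pBR322 bom region and lacZα that appear to be vestigial.

The expression cassette runs from a T7 promoter through an EMCV internal ribosome entry site to a single synthetic fusion open reading frame, ending at a T7 terminator. T7 RNA polymerase transcribes the cassette, and the EMCV IRES allows cap-independent translation initiation, an arrangement suited to coupled transcription–translation in eukaryotic lysates. The record does not say which cell-free system is used.

The fusion, assembled by Gibson cloning, begins with a fragment of human transferrin receptor (TFRC), which the record's purpose statement implies provides the transmembrane anchor. It is followed by superfolder GFP and then a fragment annotated as sfCherry2, corresponding to the sfCherry1-10 portion named in the catalogue. SpyCatcher003 is listed in the insert name but was not annotated. It presumably lies in the unannotated gap between sfGFP and the sfCherry fragment.

In this design sfGFP reports on expression and membrane localisation. SpyCatcher003 forms a covalent isopeptide bond with a SpyTag-bearing partner. The non-fluorescent sfCherry1-10 fragment can regain fluorescence when complemented by the missing eleventh strand. The associated publication indicates use in engineering and visualising membrane–membrane interfaces.
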