Features (pLannotate 1.2.2; 13 found; start..end, strand, type, name):
      1..19      +  promoter       T7 promoter: promoter for bacteriophage T7 RNA polymerase
     70..531     +  misc_feature   IRES: internal ribosome entry site (IRES) of the encephalomyocarditis virus (EMCV)
    536..808     +  CDS            TFRC (fragment): TFR1_HUMAN - Experimental evidence at protein level: Swiss-Prot protein existence level 1. (Microbial infection) Acts as a receptor for new-world arenaviruses: Guanarito, Junin and Machupo virus. From Homo sapiens (Human).
    818..1531    +  CDS            superfolder GFP: GFP variant that folds robustly even when fused to poorly folded proteins (Pédelacq et al., 2006)
   1946..2566    +  CDS            sfCherry2 (fragment): sfCherry2 is a basic (constitutively fluorescent) fluorescent protein published in 2017, derived from Discosoma sp.. It is reported to be a monomer.
   2654..2701    +  terminator     T7 terminator: transcription terminator for bacteriophage T7 RNA polymerase
   2901..3489    -  rep_origin     ori: high-copy-number ColE1/pMB1/pBR322/pUC origin of replication
   3660..4520    -  CDS            AmpR: β-lactamase; bla; confers resistance to ampicillin, carbenicillin, and related antibiotics
   4521..4625    -  promoter       AmpR promoter: bla
   4720..4755    +  CDS            rop (fragment): Rop protein, which maintains plasmids at low copy number; rop
   4857..4958    +  misc_feature   bom (fragment): basis of mobility region from pBR322
   4986..5414    -  rep_origin     f1 ori (sequence partly withheld): f1 bacteriophage origin of replication; arrow indicates direction of (+) strand synthesis
   5418..5575    -  CDS            lacZα (fragment): LacZα fragment of β-galactosidase; lacZ fragment
>Addgene plasmid #186900 | InterCatch-GFP | addgene full sequence | sequence record 368384 | Addgene NGS Result
TAATACGACTCACTATAGGGCGAATTAATTCCGGTTATTTTCCACCATATTGCCGTCTTTTGGCAATGTG
AGGGCCCGGAAACCTGGCCCTGTCTTCTTGACGAGCATTCCTAGGGGTCTTTCCCCTCTCGCCAAAGGAA
TGCAAGGTCTGTTGAATGTCGTGAAGGAAGCAGTTCCTCTGGAAGCTTCTTGAAGACAAACAACGTCTGT
AGCGACCCTTTGCAGGCAGCGGAACCCCCCACCTGGCGACAGGTGCCTCTGCGGCCAAAAGCCACGTGTA
TAAGATACACCTGCAAAGGCGGCACAACCCCAGTGCCACGTTGTGAGTTGGATAGTTGTGGAAAGAGTCA
AATGGCTCACCTCAAGCGTATTCAACAAGGGGCTGAAGGATGCCCAGAAGGTACCCCATTGTATGGGATC
TGATCTGGGGCCTCGGTGCACATGCTTTACATGTGTTTAGTCGAGGTTAAAAAACGTCTAGGCCCCCCGA
ACCACGGGGACGTGGTTTTCCTTTGAAAAACACGATGATAATATGATGATGGATCAAGCTAGATCAGCAT
TCTCTAACTTGTTTGGTGGAGAACCATTGTCATGTACCCGGGCCAGCCTGGCTCGGCAAGTAGATGGCGA
TAACAGTCATGTGGAGATGAAACTTGCTGTAGATGAAGAAGAAAATGCTGACAATAACACAAAGGCCAAT
GTCACAAAACCAAAAAGGTGTAGTGGAAGTATCTGCTATGGGACTATTGCTGTGATCGTCTTTTTCTTGA
TTGGATTTATGATTGGCTACTTGGGCTATGGAAGCGGAGGATCCGGGATGCGTAAAGGCGAAGAGCTGTT
CACTGGTGTCGTCCCTATTCTGGTGGAACTGGATGGTGATGTCAACGGTCATAAGTTTTCCGTGCGTGGC
GAGGGTGAAGGTGACGCAACTAATGGTAAACTGACGCTGAAGTTCATCTGTACTACTGGTAAACTGCCGG
TACCTTGGCCGACTCTGGTAACGACGCTGACTTATGGTGTTCAGTGCTTTGCTCGTTATCCGGACCATAT
GAAGCAGCATGACTTCTTCAAGTCCGCCATGCCGGAAGGCTATGTGCAGGAACGCACGATTTCCTTTAAG
GATGACGGCACGTACAAAACGCGTGCGGAAGTGAAATTTGAAGGCGATACCCTGGTAAACCGCATTGAGC
TGAAAGGCATTGACTTTAAAGAAGACGGCAATATCCTGGGCCATAAGCTGGAATACAATTTTAACAGCCA
CAATGTTTACATCACCGCCGATAAACAAAAAAATGGCATTAAAGCGAATTTTAAAATTCGCCACAACGTG
GAGGATGGCAGCGTGCAGCTGGCTGATCACTACCAGCAAAACACTCCAATCGGTGATGGTCCTGTTCTGC
TGCCAGACAATCACTATCTGAGCACGCAAAGCGTTCTGTCTAAAGATCCGAACGAGAAACGCGATCATAT
GGTTCTGCTGGAGTTCGTAACCGCAGCGGGCATCACGCATGGTATGGATGAACTATACAAAGAACAAAAA
CTCATCTCAGAAGAGGATCTGGGTTCCGGTGGCTCGGGTGGATCCATGGTGACCACACTGTCCGGACTGT
CTGGAGAGCAGGGACCATCCGGCGACATGACCACAGAGGAGGATTCTGCCACACACATCAAGTTCAGCAA
GAGGGACGAGGACGGAAGAGAGCTGGCAGGAGCAACCATGGAGCTGAGGGATAGCTCCGGCAAGACCATC
AGCACATGGATCTCCGACGGCCACGTGAAGGATTTCTACCTGTATCCCGGCAAGTACACCTTTGTGGAGA
CAGCAGCACCAGACGGATATGAGGTGGCAACCCCTATCGAGTTTACAGTGAACGAGGACGGACAGGTGAC
CGTGGATGGAGAGGCAACAGAGGGCGATGCACACACCGGATCTAGCGGATCTATGGAGGAGGACAACATG
GCCATCATCAAGGAGTTCATGAGATTCAAGGTGCACATGGAGGGCAGCGTGAACGGCCACGAGTTCGAGA
TCGAGGGCGAGGGCGAGGGCCACCCCTACGAGGGCACCCAGACCGCCAAGCTGAAGGTGACCAAGGGCGG
CCCCCTGCCCTTCGCCTGGGACATCCTGAGCCCCCAGTTCATGTACGGCAGCAAGGCCTACGTGAAGCAC
CCCGCCGACATCCCCGACTACCTGAAGCTGAGCTTCCCCGAGGGCTTCACCTGGGAGAGAGTGATGAACT
TCGAGGACGGCGGCGTGGTGACCGTGACCCAGGACAGCAGCCTGCAGGACGGCCAGTTCATCTACAAGGT
GAAGCTGCTGGGCATCAACTTCCCCAGCGACGGCCCCGTGATGCAGAAGAAGACCATGGGCTGGGAGGCC
AGCACCGAGAGAATGTACCCCGAGGACGGCGCCCTGAAGGGCGAGATCAACCAGAGACTGAAGCTGAAGG
ACGGCGGCCACTACGACGCCGAGGTGAAGACCACCTACAAGGCCAAGAAGCCCGTGCAGCTGCCCGGCGC
CTACAACGTGGACATCAAGCTGGACATCACCAGCCACAACGAGGACTAGCACCACCACCACTAATAAAGA
TCTGACTGAAAAAAAAAAAAAAAAAAAAAAAAAAAGTTTAAACACTAGTCCGCTGAGCAATAACTAGCAT
AACCCCTTGGGGCCTCTAAACGGGTCTTGAGGGGTTTTTTGCTGAAAGGAGGAACTATATCCGGGCTTCC
TCGCTCACTGACTCGCTGCGCTCGGTCGTTCGGCTGCGGCGAGCGGTATCAGCTCACTCAAAGGCGGTAA
TACGGTTATCCACAGAATCAGGGGATAACGCAGGAAAGAACATGTGAGCAAAAGGCCAGCAAAAGGCCAG
GAACCGTAAAAAGGCCGCGTTGCTGGCGTTTTTCCATAGGCTCCGCCCCCCTGACGAGCATCACAAAAAT
CGACGCTCAAGTCAGAGGTGGCGAAACCCGACAGGACTATAAAGATACCAGGCGTTTCCCCCTGGAAGCT
CCCTCGTGCGCTCTCCTGTTCCGACCCTGCCGCTTACCGGATACCTGTCCGCCTTTCTCCCTTCGGGAAG
CGTGGCGCTTTCTCATAGCTCACGCTGTAGGTATCTCAGTTCGGTGTAGGTCGTTCGCTCCAAGCTGGGC
TGTGTGCACGAACCCCCCGTTCAGCCCGACCGCTGCGCCTTATCCGGTAACTATCGTCTTGAGTCCAACC
CGGTAAGACACGACTTATCGCCACTGGCAGCAGCCACTGGTAACAGGATTAGCAGAGCGAGGTATGTAGG
CGGTGCTACAGAGTTCTTGAAGTGGTGGCCTAACTACGGCTACACTAGAAGAACAGTATTTGGTATCTGC
GCTCTGCTGAAGCCAGTTACCTTCGGAAAAAGAGTTGGTAGCTCTTGATCCGGCAAACAAACCACCGCTG
GTAGCGGTGGTTTTTTTGTTTGCAAGCAGCAGATTACGCGCAGAAAAAAAGGATCTCAAGAAGATCCTTT
GATCTTTTCTACGGGGTCTGACGCTCAGTGGAACGAAAACTCACGTTAAGGGATTTTGGTCATGAGATTA
TCAAAAAGGATCTTCACCTAGATCCTTTTAAATTAAAAATGAAGTTTTAAATCAATCTAAAGTATATATG
AGTAAACTTGGTCTGACAGTTACCAATGCTTAATCAGTGAGGCACCTATCTCAGCGATCTGTCTATTTCG
TTCATCCATAGTTGCCTGACTCCCCGTCGTGTAGATAACTACGATACGGGAGGGCTTACCATCTGGCCCC
AGTGCTGCAATGATACCGCGAGACCCACGCTCACCGGCTCCAGATTTATCAGCAATAAACCAGCCAGCCG
GAAGGGCCGAGCGCAGAAGTGGTCCTGCAACTTTATCCGCCTCCATCCAGTCTATTAATTGTTGCCGGGA
AGCTAGAGTAAGTAGTTCGCCAGTTAATAGTTTGCGCAACGTTGTTGCCATTGCTACAGGCATCGTGGTG
TCACGCTCGTCGTTTGGTATGGCTTCATTCAGCTCCGGTTCCCAACGATCAAGGCGAGTTACATGATCCC
CCATGTTGTGCAAAAAAGCGGTTAGCTCCTTCGGTCCTCCGATCGTTGTCAGAAGTAAGTTGGCCGCAGT
GTTATCACTCATGGTTATGGCAGCACTGCATAATTCTCTTACTGTCATGCCATCCGTAAGATGCTTTTCT
GTGACTGGTGAGTACTCAACCAAGTCATTCTGAGAATAGTGTATGCGGCGACCGAGTTGCTCTTGCCCGG
CGTCAATACGGGATAATACCGCGCCACATAGCAGAACTTTAAAAGTGCTCATCATTGGAAAACGTTCTTC
GGGGCGAAAACTCTCAAGGATCTTACCGCTGTTGAGATCCAGTTCGATGTAACCCACTCGTGCACCCAAC
TGATCTTCAGCATCTTTTACTTTCACCAGCGTTTCTGGGTGAGCAAAAACAGGAAGGCAAAATGCCGCAA
AAAAGGGAATAAGGGCGACACGGAAATGTTGAATACTCATACTCTTCCTTTTTCAATATTATTGAAGCAT
TTATCAGGGTTATTGTCTCATGAGCGGATACATATTTGAATGTATTTAGAAAAATAAACAAATAGGGGTT
CCGCGCACATTTCCCCGAAAAGTGCCACCTGACGTCTAAGAAACCATTATTATCATGACATTAACCTATA
AAAATAGGCGTATCACGAGGCCCTTTCGTCTCGCGCGTTTCGGTGATGACGGTGAAAACCTCTGACACAT
GCAGCTCCCGGAGACGGTCACAGCTTGTCTGTAAGCGGATGCCGGGAGCAGACAAGCCCGTCAGGGCGCG
TCAGCGGGTGTTGGCGGGTGTCGGGGCTGGCTTAACTATGCGGCATCAGAGCAGATTGTACTGAGAGTGC
ACCATATATGCGGTGTGAAATACCGCACAGATGCGTAAGGAGAAAATACCGCATCAGGAAATTGTAAGCG
TTAATATTTTGTTAAAATTCGCGTTAAATTTTTGTTAAATCAGCTCATTTTTTAACCAATAGGCCGAAAT
CGGCAAAATCCCTTATAAATCAAAAGAATAGACCGAGATAGGGT
[37 nt withheld, positions 5085-5121]
AAAGAACGTGGACTCCAACGTCAAAGG
[49 nt withheld, positions 5149-5197]
T
[91 nt withheld, positions 5199-5289]
G
[124 nt withheld, positions 5291-5414]
CCATTCGCCATTCAGGCTGCGCAACTGTTGGGAAGGGCGATCGGTGCGGGCCTCTTCGCTATTACGCCAG
CTGGCGAAAGGGGGATGTGCTGCAAGGCGATTAAGTTGGGTAACGCCAGGGTTTTCCCAGTCACGACGTT
GTAAAACGACGGCCAGTGAATTG
